>Addgene plasmid #19187 | pBS ColIII alpha1 | addgene partial sequence | sequence record 24985 | T3 5'-GCAATTAACCCTCACTAAAGG-3'
GNNTCCCGCGGGGGCGGCCGCNTCTAAAANTAGGTGGCATCCCCCGGGCTGCAGNAATTCGGCACGANCT
TTTNGTGGATCTCCTGGAGGCCCTTGGTGCTGCTGGTTTCCCATGGTGCTCGTGGTCTACCCGGATCCCC
CTGNTAATAATGGTAGTCCAGGTCCCCCATGGTAATGCAGGGCCTCCANGCAAGGATGGNCCTCCTGGAC
CCCCTGGTAACACTGGTCCTCCTGGTGGCTCTGGACCTCCTGGACTACNTGGTGAGCCTGGANCACCAGG
TGAAAAAGGGCCTCCAGGTGCACGANGAGAGAGGGGAACACCAGGTGACCCAGGACCCCAAGGCATCATT
GGNAGCCGTGGCANTACAGGTTTACCANGTCCACGTGGCCTCCCTGGCCCAGCTGGCATGGCAGGTGGCA
TAGGGTGAAGATGAGTAAACCAGGTGTCAATGGTGTCCCAGGAGAACGTGGTGCTCCTGGTCCACAAGGT
CCCATGGGTCAGANANNCTTACCTGGAGAGCCTGGCAGAGATGGTAACCCTGGNTCAAATGGCTCTCCTG
GACGGCATGGATCCCCAGGCGGCAAAGGTGACCGTGGTGAAAGCGGCCCTCCTGGTGTTCCANGACCTCC
TGGNTCACCCAGGGGCCTGCNNANTAACAAATGNTGCNCCTGNAAAANCTGNTGAAANAAGGATTTCAGG
TTCCACCTGNACTTCCTGNTTAATNCCTGTTCCTGNTTGNANCTCGTGGAACCTGCTGGCCTCAANNTCC
CTCGAGTNGNNTAATNCTAAANTTGGNGAACGAGNCATCCCTGGCNTANNGTTNATAANTGCTNC
