[The description below was written by a language model from this plasmid's Addgene catalogue record.]
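Description:
pBS ColIII alpha1 is a pBluescript-based cloning plasmid (Stratagene backbone, about 3 kb without insert) carrying a chicken (Gallus gallus) sequence from procollagen type III alpha 1 (COL3A1). It is catalogued as a bacterial expression vector, but in practice pBluescript is a general-purpose phagemid maintained at high copy in E. coli under ampicillin selection. The insert was placed by restriction cloning between XhoI at the 5′ end and EcoRI at the 3′ end; the record does not say whether these sites survived. It also does not give the insert's length or which part of the COL3A1 transcript it covers, so it should not be assumed to be a full-length coding sequence. No feature table accompanies the entry.

The insert sits in the pBluescript polylinker, which is flanked by T3 and T7 phage RNA polymerase promoters; these are the listed sequencing primer sites, with T3 on the 5′ side and T7 on the 3′ side. This arrangement allows in vitro run-off transcription from either strand after linearisation, producing sense or antisense RNA. The depositor's comment labels the clone as a probe, and the associated study concerns molecular subdomains of the perichondrium and periosteum and their influence on gene expression in underlying chondrocytes. Together these suggest the plasmid serves as a template for labelled antisense riboprobes to detect COL3A1 mRNA by in situ hybridisation in developing chick skeletal tissue, although the record does not state this use explicitly, nor which polymerase gives the antisense strand. There are no tags, reporters or eukaryotic regulatory elements recorded, so the construct is not designed for protein expression in animal cells.
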