Addgene plasmid #19187: pBS ColIII alpha1
Depositing lab: Cliff Tabin. Depositing organization: Harvard Medical School. Publication: Identification of unique molecular subdomains in the perichondrium and periosteum and their role in regulating gene expression in the underlying chondrocytes. Bandyopadhyay A, Kubilus JK, Crochiere ML, Linsenmayer TF, Tabin CJ. Dev Biol. 2008 Sep 1;321(1):162-74. doi: 10.1016/j.ydbio.2008.06.012. Epub 2008 Jun 16. PubMed 18602913.
Backbone
  Vector backbone: pBluescript
  Backbone manufacturer: Stratagene
  Backbone size w/o insert (bp): 3000
  Vector type: Bacterial Expression
Growth in bacteria
  Bacterial resistance: Ampicillin, 100 μg/mL
  Growth temperature: 37°C
  Growth strain: DH5alpha
  Copy number: High Copy
Gene/Insert
  Gene/Insert name: Procollagen type III alpha 1 (alt names: ColIII alpha-1; COL3A1)
  Species: G. gallus (chicken)
  Entrez Gene: COL3A1
  Cloning method: Restriction Enzyme; 5′ cloning site XhoI (unknown if destroyed); 3′ cloning site EcoRI (unknown if destroyed)
  Sequencing primers: 5′ T3; 3′ T7
Terms and licenses: Academic/Nonprofit Terms; Industry Terms: Not Available to Industry
Depositor comments: Probe 1_7
How to cite: pBS ColIII alpha1 was a gift from Cliff Tabin (Addgene plasmid # 19187 ; http://n2t.net/addgene:19187 ; RRID:Addgene_19187)
